Addgene plasmid #90307: pET28b-sad1-D422A
Purpose: protein expression
Depositing lab: Christine Guthrie. Depositing organization: University of California, San Francisco (UCSF). Publication: The crystal structure of S. cerevisiae Sad1, a catalytically inactive deubiquitinase that is broadly required for pre-mRNA splicing. Hadjivassiliou H, Rosenberg OS, Guthrie C. RNA. 2014 May;20(5):656-69. doi: 10.1261/rna.042838.113. Epub 2014 Mar 28. PubMed 24681967.
Backbone
  Vector backbone: pET28b
  Backbone manufacturer: EMD Biosciences
  Backbone size w/o insert (bp): 5368
  Vector type: Bacterial Expression
Growth in bacteria
  Bacterial resistance: Kanamycin, 50 μg/mL
  Growth temperature: 37°C
  Growth strain: DH5alpha
  Copy number: Unknown
Gene/Insert
  Gene/Insert name: SAD1 (alt name: YFR005C)
  Species: S. cerevisiae (budding yeast)
  Insert size (bp): 1346
  Mutation: D422A
  Tag / fusion protein: His tag (N terminal on insert)
Terms and licenses: Academic/Nonprofit Terms; Industry Terms: Not Available to Industry
Depositor comments: Full-length Sad1, amino acids 1–448, was cloned from S. cerevisiae S288C into the pET-28b plasmid at the Bam HI and XhoI sites, which fuses a 6-His tag to the N terminus.
How to cite: pET28b-sad1-D422A was a gift from Christine Guthrie (Addgene plasmid # 90307 ; http://n2t.net/addgene:90307 ; RRID:Addgene_90307)
