[The description below was written by a language model from this plasmid's Addgene catalogue record and pLannotate feature annotations shown in this document.]
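Description:
pET28b-sad1-D422A is a bacterial expression plasmid built on the pET28b backbone for producing a point-mutant form of the Saccharomyces cerevisiae splicing factor Sad1 (YFR005C) in E. coli. It is selected with kanamycin through an aminoglycoside phosphotransferase (KanR) gene and replicates from a ColE1/pBR322-type origin. The bom region and the rop gene are also present; rop normally restrains copy number, although the record lists copy number as unknown. An f1 origin is also annotated, along with short tetracycline-resistance fragments and a predicted E. coli ORF that are backbone remnants rather than functional parts.

The expression cassette follows the standard pET layout. A T7 promoter with an adjacent lac operator and the T7 gene 10 ribosome binding site drives the open reading frame, and a T7 terminator closes it. The plasmid-borne lacI gene supplies repressor, so transcription stays off until induction with IPTG in a host that provides T7 RNA polymerase. Full-length Sad1 (amino acids 1–448, cloned from strain S288C between the BamHI and XhoI sites) is fused at its N terminus to a 6xHis tag. The His-containing match is followed by a thrombin cleavage site and the T7 tag leader. A second His-tag match lies downstream of the insert, which is the vector's optional C-terminal tag; the record does not state whether it is translated.

The insert carries the D422A substitution. The associated publication describes the crystal structure of Sad1 as a catalytically inactive deubiquitinase required for pre-mRNA splicing. The construct is therefore suited to purifying the mutant protein by metal-affinity chromatography, though the record does not state the specific rationale for the mutation.
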