Features (pLannotate 1.2.2; 22 found; start..end, strand, type, name):
      1..19      +  promoter       T7 promoter: promoter for bacteriophage T7 RNA polymerase
     20..44      +  protein_bind   lac operator: The lac repressor binds to the lac operator to inhibit transcription in E. coli. This inhibition can be relieved by adding lactose or isopropyl-β-D-thiogalactopyranoside (IPTG). lac repressor encoded by lacI
     59..81      +  RBS            RBS: efficient ribosome binding site from bacteriophage T7 gene 10 (Olins and Rangwala, 1989)
    100..116     +  CDS            capTEV™ (fragment): composite tag for in vivo biotinylation, TEV protease cleavage, and 6xHis tagging
    127..144     +  CDS            thrombin site: thrombin recognition and cleavage site
    148..180     +  CDS            T7 tag (gene 10 leader): leader peptide from bacteriophage T7 gene 10 promotes efficient translation in E. coli
    190..1533    +  CDS            SAD1: SAD1_YEAST - Experimental evidence at protein level: Swiss-Prot protein existence level 1. Promotes the assembly of newly synthesized U4 snRNA into the U4/U6 snRNP particle. Required for splicing of pre-mRNA. From Saccharomyces cerevisiae (strain ATCC 204508 / S288c) (Baker's yeast).
   1543..1560    +  CDS            9xHis (fragment): 9xHis affinity tag
   1570..1619    +  CDS            SET1 (fragment): solubility-enhancement tag derived from T7 phage gene 10B
   1627..1674    +  terminator     T7 terminator: transcription terminator for bacteriophage T7 RNA polymerase
   1711..2139    +  rep_origin     f1 ori (sequence partly withheld): f1 bacteriophage origin of replication; arrow indicates direction of (+) strand synthesis
   2192..2249    +  promoter       AmpR promoter (fragment): bla
   2258..3073    -  CDS            KanR: aminoglycoside phosphotransferase; aph(3')-Ia; confers resistance to kanamycin in bacteria or G418 (Geneticin®) in eukaryotes
   3195..3783    +  rep_origin     ori: high-copy-number ColE1/pMB1/pBR322/pUC origin of replication
   3969..4108    -  misc_feature   bom: basis of mobility region from pBR322
   4210..4401    -  CDS            rop: Rop protein, which maintains plasmids at low copy number; rop
   4418..4798    +  CDS            YPB1_ECOLX: Protein predicted: Swiss-Prot protein existence level 4. From Escherichia coli.
   4870..5161    -  CDS            TcR (fragment): tetracycline efflux protein; tet; confers resistance to tetracycline
   5176..5197    -  protein_bind   CAP binding site: CAP binding activates transcription in the presence of cAMP. E. coli catabolite activator protein
   5210..6292    -  CDS            lacI: lac repressor; lacI; The lac repressor binds to the lac operator to inhibit transcription in E. coli. This inhibition can be relieved by adding lactose or isopropyl-β-D-thiogalactopyranoside (IPTG).
   6293..6370    -  promoter       lacI promoter: lacI
   6378..6657    -  CDS            TcR (fragment): tetracycline efflux protein; tet; confers resistance to tetracycline
>Addgene plasmid #90307 | pET28b-sad1-D422A | addgene full sequence | sequence record 182853 | Addgene NGS Result
TAATACGACTCACTATAGGGGAATTGTGAGCGGATAACAATTCCCCTCTAGAAATAATTTTGTTTAACTT
TAAGAAGGAGATATACCATGGGCAGCAGCCATCATCATCATCATCACAGCAGCGGCCTGGTGCCGCGCGG
CAGCCATATGGCTAGCATGACTGGTGGACAGCAAATGGGTCGGGATCCCATGGAGGTTGATAACAAAAGG
AGACATTCAGAAGATGAGTTAAAACAGGAGGCAGTAAAAAAGATAAAGTCTCAGGAACCAAACTATGCCT
ATCTTGAGACTGTAGTAAGAGAAAAACTAGATTTCGATTCTGAGAAAATTTGCTGCATTACTCTGTCCCC
TTTGAATGTATATTGTTGCCTCGTGTGTGGACATTATTATCAGGGGAGACATGAAAAGAGTCCTGCTTTC
ATACATTCAATTGATGAAAACCATCACGTCTTCTTGAATTTGACAAGTTTGAAGTTTTACATGTTGCCGC
AAAATGTCCAAATTTTACATGACGGTGAGGTTCAATTGTTGAACAGCATAAAATTTGCAGCTTATCCGAC
TTATTGTCCAAAAGATCTAGAAGATTTTCCGAGACAGTGTTTTGATTTGAGCAATCGCACATATCTGAAT
GGATTTATAGGGTTCACCAATGCGGCAACTTATGACTATGCGCATAGTGTATTGCTTTTGATATCGCACA
TGGTTCCAGTGCGGGACCACTTCCTACTGAATCATTTTGATAATCAAGGGGAATTTATCAAAAGGTTATC
CATATGTGTAAAGAAAATTTGGTCCCCTAAACTATTCAAACATCATCTTTCAGTTGACGATTTTGTATCC
TATTTGAAAGTTAGAGAAGGTTTAAATTTAAATCCTATAGACCCGCGTCTCTTCCTTTTGTGGCTATTCA
ATAAAATTTGCTCGTCCTCGAACGACTTAAAGTCAATTTTAAACCATTCTTGTAAAGGCAAAGTAAAGAT
AGCAAAAGTTGAAAATAAGCCTGAGGCCAGTGAGTCTGTTACAGGAAAAGTCATTGTCAAACCATTTTGG
GTTCTGACTCTCGATTTGCCGGAGTTTTCACCCTTTGAAGATGGCAACAGCGTTGATGATCTCCCACAAA
TAAATATCACTAAATTATTGACTAAATTTACTAAGTCAAGAAGCTCCTCTACTAGCACCGTTTTTGAACT
AACGCGATTACCGCAGTTTTTAATATTTCATTTCAATAGGTTTGACCGTAACAGTGATCATCCTGTCAAA
AATAGAAACCAAACGTTGGTGGAATTTTCCAGTGAACTTGAAATTTTGCACGTCAAGTATCGCTTAAAAG
CAAATGTGGTCCATGTGGTCATTAAACAACCATCCACAGATGGAAACGCATTTAATGGTGATGAAAAAAG
CCATTGGATTACTCAGCTGTATGATAACAAAAGTGAAAAATGGATAGAAATAGCTGGCATAAATACGACA
GAGAGAGAAGCCGAGCTTTTATTTTTGAAGGAAACGTTTATACAAGTATGGGAAAAGCAAGAGTGACTCG
AGCACCACCACCACCACCACTGAGATCCGGCTGCTAACAAAGCCCGAAAGGAAGCTGAGTTGGCTGCTGC
CACCGCTGAGCAATAACTAGCATAACCCCTTGGGGCCTCTAAACGGGTCTTGAGGGGTTTTTTGCTGAAA
GGAGGAACTATATCCGGATTGGCGAATGGG
[124 nt withheld, positions 1711-1834]
C
[91 nt withheld, positions 1836-1926]
A
[49 nt withheld, positions 1928-1976]
CCTTTGACGTTGGAGTCCACGTTCTTT
[37 nt withheld, positions 2004-2040]
ACCCTATCTCGGTCTATTCTTTTGATTTATAAGGGATTTTGCCGATTTCGGCCTATTGGTTAAAAAATGA
GCTGATTTAACAAAAATTTAACGCGAATTTTAACAAAATATTAACGCTTACAATTTAGGTGGCACTTTTC
GGGGAAATGTGCGCGGAACCCCTATTTGTTTATTTTTCTAAATACATTCAAATATGTATCCGCTCATGAA
TTAATTCTTAGAAAAACTCATCGAGCATCAAATGAAACTGCAATTTATTCATATCAGGATTATCAATACC
ATATTTTTGAAAAAGCCGTTTCTGTAATGAAGGAGAAAACTCACCGAGGCAGTTCCATAGGATGGCAAGA
TCCTGGTATCGGTCTGCGATTCCGACTCGTCCAACATCAATACAACCTATTAATTTCCCCTCGTCAAAAA
TAAGGTTATCAAGTGAGAAATCACCATGAGTGACGACTGAATCCGGTGAGAATGGCAAAAGTTTATGCAT
TTCTTTCCAGACTTGTTCAACAGGCCAGCCATTACGCTCGTCATCAAAATCACTCGCATCAACCAAACCG
TTATTCATTCGTGATTGCGCCTGAGCGAGACGAAATACGCGATCGCTGTTAAAAGGACAATTACAAACAG
GAATCGAATGCAACCGGCGCAGGAACACTGCCAGCGCATCAACAATATTTTCACCTGAATCAGGATATTC
TTCTAATACCTGGAATGCTGTTTTCCCGGGGATCGCAGTGGTGAGTAACCATGCATCATCAGGAGTACGG
ATAAAATGCTTGATGGTCGGAAGAGGCATAAATTCCGTCAGCCAGTTTAGTCTGACCATCTCATCTGTAA
CATCATTGGCAACGCTACCTTTGCCATGTTTCAGAAACAACTCTGGCGCATCGGGCTTCCCATACAATCG
ATAGATTGTCGCACCTGATTGCCCGACATTATCGCGAGCCCATTTATACCCATATAAATCAGCATCCATG
TTGGAATTTAATCGCGGCCTAGAGCAAGACGTTTCCCGTTGAATATGGCTCATAACACCCCTTGTATTAC
TGTTTATGTAAGCAGACAGTTTTATTGTTCATGACCAAAATCCCTTAACGTGAGTTTTCGTTCCACTGAG
CGTCAGACCCCGTAGAAAAGATCAAAGGATCTTCTTGAGATCCTTTTTTTCTGCGCGTAATCTGCTGCTT
GCAAACAAAAAAACCACCGCTACCAGCGGTGGTTTGTTTGCCGGATCAAGAGCTACCAACTCTTTTTCCG
AAGGTAACTGGCTTCAGCAGAGCGCAGATACCAAATACTGTCCTTCTAGTGTAGCCGTAGTTAGGCCACC
ACTTCAAGAACTCTGTAGCACCGCCTACATACCTCGCTCTGCTAATCCTGTTACCAGTGGCTGCTGCCAG
TGGCGATAAGTCGTGTCTTACCGGGTTGGACTCAAGACGATAGTTACCGGATAAGGCGCAGCGGTCGGGC
TGAACGGGGGGTTCGTGCACACAGCCCAGCTTGGAGCGAACGACCTACACCGAACTGAGATACCTACAGC
GTGAGCTATGAGAAAGCGCCACGCTTCCCGAAGGGAGAAAGGCGGACAGGTATCCGGTAAGCGGCAGGGT
CGGAACAGGAGAGCGCACGAGGGAGCTTCCAGGGGGAAACGCCTGGTATCTTTATAGTCCTGTCGGGTTT
CGCCACCTCTGACTTGAGCGTCGATTTTTGTGATGCTCGTCAGGGGGGCGGAGCCTATGGAAAAACGCCA
GCAACGCGGCCTTTTTACGGTTCCTGGCCTTTTGCTGGCCTTTTGCTCACATGTTCTTTCCTGCGTTATC
CCCTGATTCTGTGGATAACCGTATTACCGCCTTTGAGTGAGCTGATACCGCTCGCCGCAGCCGAACGACC
GAGCGCAGCGAGTCAGTGAGCGAGGAAGCGGAAGAGCGCCTGATGCGGTATTTTCTCCTTACGCATCTGT
GCGGTATTTCACACCGCAATGGTGCACTCTCAGTACAATCTGCTCTGATGCCGCATAGTTAAGCCAGTAT
ACACTCCGCTATCGCTACGTGACTGGGTCATGGCTGCGCCCCGACACCCGCCAACACCCGCTGACGCGCC
CTGACGGGCTTGTCTGCTCCCGGCATCCGCTTACAGACAAGCTGTGACCGTCTCCGGGAGCTGCATGTGT
CAGAGGTTTTCACCGTCATCACCGAAACGCGCGAGGCAGCTGCGGTAAAGCTCATCAGCGTGGTCGTGAA
GCGATTCACAGATGTCTGCCTGTTCATCCGCGTCCAGCTCGTTGAGTTTCTCCAGAAGCGTTAATGTCTG
GCTTCTGATAAAGCGGGCCATGTTAAGGGCGGTTTTTTCCTGTTTGGTCACTGATGCCTCCGTGTAAGGG
GGATTTCTGTTCATGGGGGTAATGATACCGATGAAACGAGAGAGGATGCTCACGATACGGGTTACTGATG
ATGAACATGCCCGGTTACTGGAACGTTGTGAGGGTAAACAACTGGCGGTATGGATGCGGCGGGACCAGAG
AAAAATCACTCAGGGTCAATGCCAGCGCTTCGTTAATACAGATGTAGGTGTTCCACAGGGTAGCCAGCAG
CATCCTGCGATGCAGATCCGGAACATAATGGTGCAGGGCGCTGACTTCCGCGTTTCCAGACTTTACGAAA
CACGGAAACCGAAGACCATTCATGTTGTTGCTCAGGTCGCAGACGTTTTGCAGCAGCAGTCGCTTCACGT
TCGCTCGCGTATCGGTGATTCATTCTGCTAACCAGTAAGGCAACCCCGCCAGCCTAGCCGGGTCCTCAAC
GACAGGAGCACGATCATGCGCACCCGTGGGGCCGCCATGCCGGCGATAATGGCCTGCTTCTCGCCGAAAC
GTTTGGTGGCGGGACCAGTGACGAAGGCTTGAGCGAGGGCGTGCAAGATTCCGAATACCGCAAGCGACAG
GCCGATCATCGTCGCGCTCCAGCGAAAGCGGTCCTCGCCGAAAATGACCCAGAGCGCTGCCGGCACCTGT
CCTACGAGTTGCATGATAAAGAAGACAGTCATAAGTGCGGCGACGATAGTCATGCCCCGCGCCCACCGGA
AGGAGCTGACTGGGTTGAAGGCTCTCAAGGGCATCGGTCGAGATCCCGGTGCCTAATGAGTGAGCTAACT
TACATTAATTGCGTTGCGCTCACTGCCCGCTTTCCAGTCGGGAAACCTGTCGTGCCAGCTGCATTAATGA
ATCGGCCAACGCGCGGGGAGAGGCGGTTTGCGTATTGGGCGCCAGGGTGGTTTTTCTTTTCACCAGTGAG
ACGGGCAACAGCTGATTGCCCTTCACCGCCTGGCCCTGAGAGAGTTGCAGCAAGCGGTCCACGCTGGTTT
GCCCCAGCAGGCGAAAATCCTGTTTGATGGTGGTTAACGGCGGGATATAACATGAGCTGTCTTCGGTATC
GTCGTATCCCACTACCGAGATATCCGCACCAACGCGCAGCCCGGACTCGGTAATGGCGCGCATTGCGCCC
AGCGCCATCTGATCGTTGGCAACCAGCATCGCAGTGGGAACGATGCCCTCATTCAGCATTTGCATGGTTT
GTTGAAAACCGGACATGGCACTCCAGTCGCCTTCCCGTTCCGCTATCGGCTGAATTTGATTGCGAGTGAG
ATATTTATGCCAGCCAGCCAGACGCAGACGCGCCGAGACAGAACTTAATGGGCCCGCTAACAGCGCGATT
TGCTGGTGACCCAATGCGACCAGATGCTCCACGCCCAGTCGCGTACCGTCTTCATGGGAGAAAATAATAC
TGTTGATGGGTGTCTGGTCAGAGACATCAAGAAATAACGCCGGAACATTAGTGCAGGCAGCTTCCACAGC
AATGGCATCCTGGTCATCCAGCGGATAGTTAATGATCAGCCCACTGACGCGTTGCGCGAGAAGATTGTGC
ACCGCCGCTTTACAGGCTTCGACGCCGCTTCGTTCTACCATCGACACCACCACGCTGGCACCCAGTTGAT
CGGCGCGAGATTTAATCGCCGCGACAATTTGCGACGGCGCGTGCAGGGCCAGACTGGAGGTGGCAACGCC
AATCAGCAACGACTGTTTGCCCGCCAGTTGTTGTGCCACGCGGTTGGGAATGTAATTCAGCTCCGCCATC
GCCGCTTCCACTTTTTCCCGCGTTTTCGCAGAAACGTGGCTGGCCTGGTTCACCACGCGGGAAACGGTCT
GATAAGAGACACCGGCATACTCTGCGACATCGTATAACGTTACTGGTTTCACATTCACCACCCTGAATTG
ACTCTCTTCCGGGCGCTATCATGCCATACCGCGAAAGGTTTTGCGCCATTCGATGGTGTCCGGGATCTCG
ACGCTCTCCCTTATGCGACTCCTGCATTAGGAAGCAGCCCAGTAGTAGGTTGAGGCCGTTGAGCACCGCC
GCCGCAAGGAATGGTGCATGCAAGGAGATGGCGCCCAACAGTCCCCCGGCCACGGGGCCTGCCACCATAC
CCACGCCGAAACAAGCGCTCATGAGCCCGAAGTGGCGAGCCCGATCTTCCCCATCGGTGATGTCGGCGAT
ATAGGCGCCAGCAACCGCACCTGTGGCGCCGGTGATGCCGGCCACGATGCGTCCGGCGTAGAGGATCGAG
ATCTCGATCCCGCGAAAT
